Addgene plasmid #136687: pcDNA3.3-3XFLAG-AGO2
Purpose: Expresses human AGO2 with an N-terminal 3XFLAG tag in mammalian cells (using a CMV promoter)
Depositing lab: David Bartel. Depositing organization: Whitehead Institute for Biomedical Research. Publication: The biochemical basis of microRNA targeting efficacy. McGeary SE, Lin KS, Shi CY, Pham TM, Bisaria N, Kelley GM, Bartel DP. Science. 2019 Dec 20;366(6472). pii: science.aav1741. doi: 10.1126/science.aav1741. Epub 2019 Dec 5. PubMed 31806698.
Backbone
  Vector backbone: pcDNA3.3
  Vector type: Mammalian Expression
  Selectable markers: Neomycin (select with G418)
Growth in bacteria
  Bacterial resistance: Ampicillin, 100 μg/mL
  Growth temperature: 37°C
  Growth strain: DH5alpha
  Copy number: High Copy
Gene/Insert
  Gene/Insert name: argonaute RISC Catalytic Component 2
  Species: H. sapiens (human)
  Insert size (bp): 2658
  GenBank ID: 27161 NM_012154.5
  Entrez Gene: AGO2 (a.k.a. CASC7, EIF2C2, LESKRES, LINC00980, PPD, Q10)
  Tag / fusion protein: 3XFLAG (N terminal on insert)
  Cloning method: Gibson Cloning
  Sequencing primers: 5′ ATAATACCGCGCCACATAGC
Terms and licenses: Academic/Nonprofit Terms; Industry Terms: Not Available to Industry
Depositor comments: Please visit https://doi.org/10.1101/414763 for bioRxiv preprint.
How to cite: pcDNA3.3-3XFLAG-AGO2 was a gift from David Bartel (Addgene plasmid # 136687 ; http://n2t.net/addgene:136687 ; RRID:Addgene_136687)
