[The description below was written by a language model from this plasmid's Addgene catalogue record and pLannotate feature annotations shown in this document.]
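Description:
pcDNA3.3-3XFLAG-AGO2 is a mammalian expression plasmid of about 8.1 kb, built on the pcDNA3.3 backbone by Gibson cloning, that produces human Argonaute 2 (AGO2, also known as EIF2C2) carrying an N-terminal 3xFLAG epitope tag. It is propagated in E. coli as a high-copy plasmid through a ColE1/pUC-type origin and selected with ampicillin via the β-lactamase gene. An f1 phage origin is also present, along with small backbone remnants annotated as lac promoter/operator elements and fragments of lacI, ble, bom and a bGH polyadenylation signal, none of which appear to play a functional role in the expression design.

The expression cassette is driven by the human cytomegalovirus immediate-early enhancer and promoter, which gives strong constitutive transcription in most mammalian cell lines. Downstream lies the 3xFLAG coding sequence, which includes an enterokinase cleavage site, followed shortly by the AGO2 open reading frame, and the transcript is terminated by the herpes simplex virus thymidine kinase polyadenylation signal. A separate cassette, consisting of the SV40 enhancer/early promoter, the neomycin phosphotransferase gene and an SV40 polyadenylation signal, allows G418 selection of stably transfected cells.

AGO2 is the catalytic core of the RNA-induced silencing complex, binding microRNA or siRNA guides to direct repression or cleavage of complementary mRNAs. The FLAG tag permits detection and affinity purification of the protein and its loaded guide complexes from transfected cells. This fits the associated study of the biochemical basis of microRNA targeting efficacy, although the record itself does not detail the specific experimental workflow.
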