Features (pLannotate 1.2.2; 19 found; start..end, strand, type, name):
    128..507     +  enhancer       CMV enhancer: human cytomegalovirus immediate early enhancer
    508..711     +  promoter       CMV promoter: human cytomegalovirus (CMV) immediate early promoter
    829..894     +  CDS            3xFLAG: three tandem FLAG® epitope tags, followed by an enterokinase cleavage site
    907..3480    +  CDS            AGO2 (sequence partly withheld): AGO2_HUMAN - Also known as EIF2C2. Experimental evidence at protein level: Swiss-Prot protein existence level 1. Required for RNA-mediated gene silencing (RNAi) by the RNA- induced silencing complex (RISC). The 'minimal RISC' appears to include AGO2 bound to a short guide RNA such as a microRNA (miRNA) or short interfering RNA (siRNA). These guide RNAs direct RISC to complementary mRNAs that are targets for RISC-mediated gene silencing. The precise mechanism of gene silencing depends on the degree of complementarity between the miRNA or siRNA and its target. Binding of RISC to a perfectly comp
   3579..3627    +  polyA_signal   HSV TK poly(A) signal: herpes simplex virus thymidine kinase polyadenylation signal (Cole and Stacy, 1985)
   3718..3734    -  polyA_signal   bGH poly(A) signal (fragment): bovine growth hormone polyadenylation signal
   3829..4257    +  rep_origin     f1 ori (sequence partly withheld): f1 bacteriophage origin of replication; arrow indicates direction of (+) strand synthesis
   4271..4600    +  promoter       SV40 promoter: SV40 enhancer and early promoter
   4667..5458    +  CDS            neo: KKA2_KLEPN - Also known as kan, nptII. Experimental evidence at protein level: Swiss-Prot protein existence level 1. Resistance to kanamycin, neomycin, paromomycin, ribostamycin, butirosin and gentamicin B. From Klebsiella pneumoniae.
   5484..5642    +  CDS            ble (fragment): BLE_KLEPN - Experimental evidence at protein level: Swiss-Prot protein existence level 1. Binding protein with a strong affinity to the bleomycin family of antibiotics. Binds to CL990; an antimitotic-antibiotic compound. From Klebsiella pneumoniae.
   5637..5758    +  polyA_signal   SV40 poly(A) signal: SV40 polyadenylation signal
   5831..5847    -  protein_bind   lac operator: The lac repressor binds to the lac operator to inhibit transcription in E. coli. This inhibition can be relieved by adding lactose or isopropyl-β-D-thiogalactopyranoside (IPTG). lac repressor encoded by lacI
   5855..5885    -  promoter       lac promoter: promoter for the E. coli lac operon
   5900..5921    -  protein_bind   CAP binding site: CAP binding activates transcription in the presence of cAMP. E. coli catabolite activator protein
   5934..6026    -  CDS            lacI (fragment): lac repressor; lacI; The lac repressor binds to the lac operator to inhibit transcription in E. coli. This inhibition can be relieved by adding lactose or isopropyl-β-D-thiogalactopyranoside (IPTG).
   6209..6797    -  rep_origin     ori: high-copy-number ColE1/pMB1/pBR322/pUC origin of replication
   6968..7828    -  CDS            AmpR: β-lactamase; bla; confers resistance to ampicillin, carbenicillin, and related antibiotics
   7829..7933    -  promoter       AmpR promoter: bla
   7992..8044    -  misc_feature   bom (fragment): basis of mobility region from pBR322
>Addgene plasmid #136687 | pcDNA3.3-3XFLAG-AGO2 | addgene full sequence | sequence record 273732 | Addgene NGS Result
GCTGAGTAGTGCGCGAGCAAAATTTAAGCTACAACAAGGCAAGGCTTGACCGACAATTGCATGAAGAATC
TGCTTAGGGTTAGGCGTTTTGCGCTGCTTCGCGATGTACGGGCCAGATATACGCGTTGACATTGATTATT
GACTAGTTATTAATAGTAATCAATTACGGGGTCATTAGTTCATAGCCCATATATGGAGTTCCGCGTTACA
TAACTTACGGTAAATGGCCCGCCTGGCTGACCGCCCAACGACCCCCGCCCATTGACGTCAATAATGACGT
ATGTTCCCATAGTAACGCCAATAGGGACTTTCCATTGACGTCAATGGGTGGAGTATTTACGGTAAACTGC
CCACTTGGCAGTACATCAAGTGTATCATATGCCAAGTACGCCCCCTATTGACGTCAATGACGGTAAATGG
CCCGCCTGGCATTATGCCCAGTACATGACCTTATGGGACTTTCCTACTTGGCAGTACATCTACGTATTAG
TCATCGCTATTACCATGGTGATGCGGTTTTGGCAGTACATCAATGGGCGTGGATAGCGGTTTGACTCACG
GGGATTTCCAAGTCTCCACCCCATTGACGTCAATGGGAGTTTGTTTTGGCACCAAAATCAACGGGACTTT
CCAAAATGTCGTAACAACTCCGCCCCATTGACGCAAATGGGCGGTAGGCGTGTACGGTGGGAGGTCTATA
TAAGCAGAGCTCGTTTAGTGAACCGTCAGATCGCCTGGAGACGCCATCCACGCTGTTTTGACCTCCATAG
AAGACACCGGGACCGATCCAGCCTCCGGACTCTAGAGGATCGAACCCTTGCCACCATGGACTACAAAGAC
CATGACGGTGATTATAAAGATCATGATATCGATTACAAGGATGACGATGACAAGCTTGGTGGTTCTTACT
CGGGAGCCGGCCCCGCACTTGCACCTCCTGCGCCGCCGCCCCCCATCCAAGGATATGCCTTCAAGCCTCC
ACCTAGACCCGACTTTGGGACCTCCGGGAGAACAATCAAATTACAGGCCAATTTCTTCGAAATGGACATC
CCCAAAATTGACATCTATCATTATGAATTGGATATCAAGCCAGAGAAGTGCCCGAGGAGAGTTAACAGGG
AAATCGTGGAACACATGGTCCAGCACTTTAAAACACAGATCTTTGGGGATCGGAAGCCCGTGTTTGACGG
CAGGAAGAATCTATACACAGCCATGCCCCTTCCGATTGGGAGGGACAAGGTGGAGCTGGAGGTCACGCTG
CCAGGAGAAGGCAAGGATCGCATCTTCAAGGTGTCCATCAAGTGGGTGTCCTGCGTGAGCTTGCAGGCGT
TACACGATGCACTTTCAGGGCGGCTGCCTAGCGTCCCTTTTGAGACGATCCAGGCCCTGGACGTGGTCAT
GAGGCACTTGCCATCCATGAGGTACACCCCCGTGGGCCGCTCCTTCTTCACCGCGTCCGAAGGCTGCTCT
AACCCTCTTGGCGGGGGCCGAGAAGTGTGGTTTGGCTTCCATCAGTCCGTCCGGCCTTCTCTCTGGAAAA
TGATGCTGAATATTGATGTGTCAGCAACAGCGTTTTACAAGGCACAGCCAGTAATCGAGTTTGTTTGTGA
AGTTTTGGATTTTAAAAGTATTGAAGAACAACAAAAACCTCTGACAGATTCCCAAAGGGTAAAGTTTACC
AAAGAAATTAAAGGTCTAAAGGTGGAGATAACGCACTGTGGGCAGATGAAGAGGAAGTACCGCGTCTGCA
ATGTGACCCGGCGGCCCGCCAGTCACCAAACATTCCCGCTGCAGCAGGAGAGCGGGCAGACGGTGGAGTG
CACGGTGGCCCAGTATTTCAAGGACAGGCACAAGCTTGTTCTGCGCTACCCCCACCTCCCATGTTTACAA
GTCGGACAGGAGCAGAAACACACCTACCTTCCCCTGGAGGTCTGTAACATTGTGGCAGGACAAAGATGTA
TTAAAAAATTAACGGACAATCAGACCTCAACCATGATCAGAGCAACTGCTAGGTCGGCGCCCGATCGGCA
AGAAGAGATTAGCAAATTGATGCGAAGTGCAAGTTTCAACACAGATCCATACGTCCGTGAATTTGGAATC
ATGGTCAAAGATGAGATGACAGACGTGACTGGGCGGGTGCTGCAGCCGCCCTCCATCCTCTACGGGGGCA
GGAATAAAGCTATTGCGACCCCTGTCCAGGGCGTCTGGGACATGCGGAAC
[405 nt withheld, positions 2221-2625]
AACAACATCCTGCTGCCCCAGGGCAGGCCGCCGGTGTTCCAGCAGCCCGTCATCTTTCTGGGAGCAGACG
TCACTCACCCCCCCGCCGGGGATGGGAAGAAGCCCTCCATTGCCGCCGTGGTGGGCAGCATGGACGCCCA
CCCCAATCGCTACTGCGCCACCGTGCGCGTGCAGCAGCACCGGCAGGAGATCATACAAGACCTGGCCGCC
ATGGTCCGCGAGCTCCTCATCCAGTTCTACAAGTCCACGCGCTTCAAGCCCACCCGCATCATCTTCTACC
GCGACGGTGTCTCTGAAGGCCAGTTCCAGCAGGTTCTCCACCACGAGTTGCTGGCCATCCGTGAGGCCTG
TATCAAGCTAGAAAAAGACTACCAGCCCGGGATCACCTTCATCGTGGTGCAGAAGAGGCACCACACCCGG
CTCTTCTGCACTGACAAGAACGAGCGGGTTGGGAAAAGTGGAAACATTCCAGCAGGCACGACTGTGGACA
CGAAAATCACCCACCCCACCGAGTTCGACTTCTACCTGTGTAGTCACGCTGGCATCCAGGGGACAAGCAG
GCCTTCGCACTATCACGTCCTCTGGGACGACAATCGTTTCTCCTCTGATGAGCTGCAGATCCTAACCTAC
CAGCTGTGTCACACCTACGTGCGCTGCACACGCTCCGTGTCCATCCCAGCGCCAGCATACTACGCTCACC
TGGTGGCCTTCCGGGCCAGGTACCACCTGGTGGATAAGGAACATGACAGTGCTGAAGGAAGCCATACCTC
TGGGCAGAGTAACGGGCGAGACCACCAAGCACTGGCCAAGGCGGTCCAGGTTCACCAAGACACTCTGCGC
ACCATGTACTTTGCTTGAAAGGGTTCGATCCCTACCGGTTAGTAATGAGTTTAAACGGGGGAGGCTAACT
GAAACACGGAAGGAGACAATACCGGAAGGAACCCGCGCTATGACGGCAATAAAAAGACAGAATAAAACGC
ACGGGTGTTGGGTCGTTTGTTCATAAACGCGGGGTTCGGTCCCAGGGCTGGCACTCTGTCGATACCCCAC
CGAGACCCCATTGGGGCCAATACGCCCGCGTTTCTTCCTTTTCCCCACCCCACCCCCCAAGTTCGGGTGA
AGGCCCAGGGCTCGCAGCCAACGTCGGGGCGGCAGGCCCTGCCATAGCAGATCTGCGCAGCTGGGGCTCT
AGGGGGTATCCCC
[124 nt withheld, positions 3829-3952]
C
[91 nt withheld, positions 3954-4044]
A
[49 nt withheld, positions 4046-4094]
CCTTTGACGTTGGAGTCCACGTTCTTT
[37 nt withheld, positions 4122-4158]
ACCCTATCTCGGTCTATTCTTTTGATTTATAAGGGATTTTGCCGATTTCGGCCTATTGGTTAAAAAATGA
GCTGATTTAACAAAAATTTAACGCGAATTAATTCTGTGGAATGTGTGTCAGTTAGGGTGTGGAAAGTCCC
CAGGCTCCCCAGCAGGCAGAAGTATGCAAAGCATGCATCTCAATTAGTCAGCAACCAGGTGTGGAAAGTC
CCCAGGCTCCCCAGCAGGCAGAAGTATGCAAAGCATGCATCTCAATTAGTCAGCAACCATAGTCCCGCCC
CTAACTCCGCCCATCCCGCCCCTAACTCCGCCCAGTTCCGCCCATTCTCCGCCCCATGGCTGACTAATTT
TTTTTATTTATGCAGAGGCCGAGGCCGCCTCTGCCTCTGAGCTATTCCAGAAGTAGTGAGGAGGCTTTTT
TGGAGGCCTAGGCTTTTGCAAAAAGCTCCCGGGAGCTTGTATATCCATTTTCGGATCTGATCAAGAGACA
GGATGAGGATCGTTTCGCATGATTGAACAAGATGGATTGCACGCAGGTTCTCCGGCCGCTTGGGTGGAGA
GGCTATTCGGCTATGACTGGGCACAACAGACAATCGGCTGCTCTGATGCCGCCGTGTTCCGGCTGTCAGC
GCAGGGGCGCCCGGTTCTTTTTGTCAAGACCGACCTGTCCGGTGCCCTGAATGAACTGCAGGACGAGGCA
GCGCGGCTATCGTGGCTGGCCACGACGGGCGTTCCTTGCGCAGCTGTGCTCGACGTTGTCACTGAAGCGG
GAAGGGACTGGCTGCTATTGGGCGAAGTGCCGGGGCAGGATCTCCTGTCATCTCACCTTGCTCCTGCCGA
GAAAGTATCCATCATGGCTGATGCAATGCGGCGGCTGCATACGCTTGATCCGGCTACCTGCCCATTCGAC
CACCAAGCGAAACATCGCATCGAGCGAGCACGTACTCGGATGGAAGCCGGTCTTGTCGATCAGGATGATC
TGGACGAAGAGCATCAGGGGCTCGCGCCAGCCGAACTGTTCGCCAGGCTCAAGGCGCGCATGCCCGACGG
CGAGGATCTCGTCGTGACCCATGGCGATGCCTGCTTGCCGAATATCATGGTGGAAAATGGCCGCTTTTCT
GGATTCATCGACTGTGGCCGGCTGGGTGTGGCGGACCGCTATCAGGACATAGCGTTGGCTACCCGTGATA
TTGCTGAAGAGCTTGGCGGCGAATGGGCTGACCGCTTCCTCGTGCTTTACGGTATCGCCGCTCCCGATTC
GCAGCGCATCGCCTTCTATCGCCTTCTTGACGAGTTCTTCTGAGCGGGACTCTGGGGTTCGCGAAATGAC
CGACCAAGCGACGCCCAACCTGCCATCACGAGATTTCGATTCCACCGCCGCCTTCTATGAAAGGTTGGGC
TTCGGAATCGTTTTCCGGGACGCCGGCTGGATGATCCTCCAGCGCGGGGATCTCATGCTGGAGTTCTTCG
CCCACCCCAACTTGTTTATTGCAGCTTATAATGGTTACAAATAAAGCAATAGCATCACAAATTTCACAAA
TAAAGCATTTTTTTCACTGCATTCTAGTTGTGGTTTGTCCAAACTCATCAATGTATCTTATCATGTCTGT
ATACCGTCGACCTCTAGCTAGAGCTTGGCGTAATCATGGTCATAGCTGTTTCCTGTGTGAAATTGTTATC
CGCTCACAATTCCACACAACATACGAGCCGGAAGCATAAAGTGTAAAGCCTGGGGTGCCTAATGAGTGAG
CTAACTCACATTAATTGCGTTGCGCTCACTGCCCGCTTTCCAGTCGGGAAACCTGTCGTGCCAGCTGCAT
TAATGAATCGGCCAACGCGCGGGGAGAGGCGGTTTGCGTATTGGGCGCTCTTCCGCTTCCTCGCTCACTG
ACTCGCTGCGCTCGGTCGTTCGGCTGCGGCGAGCGGTATCAGCTCACTCAAAGGCGGTAATACGGTTATC
CACAGAATCAGGGGATAACGCAGGAAAGAACATGTGAGCAAAAGGCCAGCAAAAGGCCAGGAACCGTAAA
AAGGCCGCGTTGCTGGCGTTTTTCCATAGGCTCCGCCCCCCTGACGAGCATCACAAAAATCGACGCTCAA
GTCAGAGGTGGCGAAACCCGACAGGACTATAAAGATACCAGGCGTTTCCCCCTGGAAGCTCCCTCGTGCG
CTCTCCTGTTCCGACCCTGCCGCTTACCGGATACCTGTCCGCCTTTCTCCCTTCGGGAAGCGTGGCGCTT
TCTCATAGCTCACGCTGTAGGTATCTCAGTTCGGTGTAGGTCGTTCGCTCCAAGCTGGGCTGTGTGCACG
AACCCCCCGTTCAGCCCGACCGCTGCGCCTTATCCGGTAACTATCGTCTTGAGTCCAACCCGGTAAGACA
CGACTTATCGCCACTGGCAGCAGCCACTGGTAACAGGATTAGCAGAGCGAGGTATGTAGGCGGTGCTACA
GAGTTCTTGAAGTGGTGGCCTAACTACGGCTACACTAGAAGAACAGTATTTGGTATCTGCGCTCTGCTGA
AGCCAGTTACCTTCGGAAAAAGAGTTGGTAGCTCTTGATCCGGCAAACAAACCACCGCTGGTAGCGGTGG
TTTTTTTGTTTGCAAGCAGCAGATTACGCGCAGAAAAAAAGGATCTCAAGAAGATCCTTTGATCTTTTCT
ACGGGGTCTGACGCTCAGTGGAACGAAAACTCACGTTAAGGGATTTTGGTCATGAGATTATCAAAAAGGA
TCTTCACCTAGATCCTTTTAAATTAAAAATGAAGTTTTAAATCAATCTAAAGTATATATGAGTAAACTTG
GTCTGACAGTTACCAATGCTTAATCAGTGAGGCACCTATCTCAGCGATCTGTCTATTTCGTTCATCCATA
GTTGCCTGACTCCCCGTCGTGTAGATAACTACGATACGGGAGGGCTTACCATCTGGCCCCAGTGCTGCAA
TGATACCGCGAGACCCACGCTCACCGGCTCCAGATTTATCAGCAATAAACCAGCCAGCCGGAAGGGCCGA
GCGCAGAAGTGGTCCTGCAACTTTATCCGCCTCCATCCAGTCTATTAATTGTTGCCGGGAAGCTAGAGTA
AGTAGTTCGCCAGTTAATAGTTTGCGCAACGTTGTTGCCATTGCTACAGGCATCGTGGTGTCACGCTCGT
CGTTTGGTATGGCTTCATTCAGCTCCGGTTCCCAACGATCAAGGCGAGTTACATGATCCCCCATGTTGTG
CAAAAAAGCGGTTAGCTCCTTCGGTCCTCCGATCGTTGTCAGAAGTAAGTTGGCCGCAGTGTTATCACTC
ATGGTTATGGCAGCACTGCATAATTCTCTTACTGTCATGCCATCCGTAAGATGCTTTTCTGTGACTGGTG
AGTACTCAACCAAGTCATTCTGAGAATAGTGTATGCGGCGACCGAGTTGCTCTTGCCCGGCGTCAATACG
GGATAATACCGCGCCACATAGCAGAACTTTAAAAGTGCTCATCATTGGAAAACGTTCTTCGGGGCGAAAA
CTCTCAAGGATCTTACCGCTGTTGAGATCCAGTTCGATGTAACCCACTCGTGCACCCAACTGATCTTCAG
CATCTTTTACTTTCACCAGCGTTTCTGGGTGAGCAAAAACAGGAAGGCAAAATGCCGCAAAAAAGGGAAT
AAGGGCGACACGGAAATGTTGAATACTCATACTCTTCCTTTTTCAATATTATTGAAGCATTTATCAGGGT
TATTGTCTCATGAGCGGATACATATTTGAATGTATTTAGAAAAATAAACAAATAGGGGTTCCGCGCACAT
TTCCCCGAAAAGTGCCACCTGACGTCGACGGATCGGGAGATCTCCCGATCCCCTATGGTGCACTCTCAGT
ACAATCTGCTCTGATGCCGCATAGTTAAGCCAGTATCTGCTCCCTGCTTGTGTGTTGGAGGTC
